Addgene plasmid #121486: pGIPz-PD-L1 WT
Purpose: 2nd generation lentiviral vector for over expressing human PD-L1 WT with PD-L1 shRNA
Depositing lab: Mien-Chie Hung. Depositing organization: University of Texas MD Anderson Cancer Center. Publication: Glycosylation and stabilization of programmed death ligand-1 suppresses T-cell activity. Li CW, Lim SO, Xia W, Lee HH, Chan LC, Kuo CW, Khoo KH, Chang SS, Cha JH, Kim T, Hsu JL, Wu Y, Hsu JM, Yamaguchi H, Ding Q, Wang Y, Yao J, Lee CC, Wu HJ, Sahin AA, Allison JP, Yu D, Hortobagyi GN, Hung MC. Nat Commun. 2016 Aug 30;7:12632. doi: 10.1038/ncomms12632. PubMed 27572267.
Backbone
  Vector backbone: pGIPz
  Vector type: Mammalian Expression, Lentiviral
  Selectable markers: Puromycin
Growth in bacteria
  Bacterial resistance: Ampicillin, 100 μg/mL
  Growth temperature: 37°C
  Growth strain: NEB Stable
  Copy number: Unknown
Gene/Insert
  Gene/Insert name: PD-L1 (alt name: B7H1)
  gRNA/shRNA sequence: hPD-L1
  Species: H. sapiens (human)
  Promoter: CMV
  Tag / fusion protein: Flag (N terminal on insert)
  Cloning method: Restriction Enzyme; 5′ cloning site NA (unknown if destroyed); 3′ cloning site NA (unknown if destroyed)
  Sequencing primers: 5′ CMV-5'
Terms and licenses: Academic/Nonprofit Terms; Industry Terms: Not Available to Industry
How to cite: pGIPz-PD-L1 WT was a gift from Mien-Chie Hung (Addgene plasmid # 121486 ; http://n2t.net/addgene:121486 ; RRID:Addgene_121486)
