[The description below was written by a language model from this plasmid's Addgene catalogue record and pLannotate feature annotations shown in this document.]
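Description:
pGIPz-PD-L1 WT is an HIV-1-based lentiviral vector of about 11.9 kb, built on the pGIPz shRNAmir backbone and described as a second-generation system. It is designed to knock down endogenous human PD-L1 (CD274, also called B7H1) while re-expressing a wild-type copy from the same transcript. It is propagated in E. coli through a high-copy ColE1/pUC-type origin with ampicillin resistance. An f1 origin and an EM7-driven bleomycin/Zeocin resistance gene are also annotated.

The viral portion comprises a truncated 5' LTR, the Ψ packaging signal with a gag fragment, the RRE for Rev-dependent nuclear export, the cPPT/CTS, a WPRE that boosts transcript stability and expression, and a self-inactivating ΔU3 3' LTR. Between these elements, the CMV enhancer/promoter drives a single multifunctional transcript. It begins with the PD-L1 coding sequence, which the catalogue record lists as carrying an N-terminal Flag tag, although the tag is not annotated separately in the feature table. An EMCV IRES follows, allowing translation of puromycin N-acetyltransferase for selecting transduced mammalian cells. Next come 5' and 3' miR-30a flanking sequences, which frame an shRNA so that it is processed like a natural microRNA. The record identifies the hairpin target only as human PD-L1 and does not say how the exogenous cDNA escapes silencing.

Outside the LTRs, the backbone carries an SV40 promoter-driven hygromycin resistance cassette, although the catalogue lists only puromycin as the mammalian selectable marker. The construct is suited to making stable knockdown and re-expression cell lines. The "WT" name and the associated work on PD-L1 glycosylation and stability suggest it may serve as the wild-type reference for mutant versions.
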