Features (pLannotate 1.2.2; 34 found; start..end, strand, type, name):
    377..634     +  LTR            5' LTR (truncated): truncated 5' long terminal repeat (LTR) from HIV-1
    681..806     +  misc_feature   HIV-1 Ψ: packaging signal of human immunodeficiency virus type 1
    790..1128    +  CDS            HIV-1 gag (fragment): gag protein from human immunodeficiency virus 1; gag
   1303..1536    +  misc_feature   RRE: The Rev response element (RRE) of HIV-1 allows for Rev-dependent mRNA export from the nucleus to the cytoplasm.
   1913..2013    +  CDS            Rev (fragment): human immunodeficiency virus 1 (HIV-1) Rev protein; rev; enhances nuclear export of unspliced and incompletely spliced viral mRNAs
   2063..2180    +  misc_feature   cPPT/CTS: central polypurine tract and central termination sequence of HIV-1
   2245..2619    -  CDS            BleoR: antibiotic-binding protein; Sh ble from Streptoalloteichus hindustanus; confers resistance to bleomycin, phleomycin, and Zeocin™
   2639..2686    -  promoter       EM7 promoter: synthetic bacterial promoter&nbsp
   2791..3094    +  enhancer       CMV enhancer: human cytomegalovirus immediate early enhancer
   3095..3298    +  promoter       CMV promoter: human cytomegalovirus (CMV) immediate early promoter
   3396..4265    +  CDS            CD274: PD1L1_HUMAN - Also known as B7H1, PDCD1L1, PDCD1LG1, PDL1. Experimental evidence at protein level: Swiss-Prot protein existence level 1. The PDCD1-mediated inhibitory pathway is exploited by tumors to attenuate anti-tumor immunity and escape destruction by the immune system, thereby facilitating tumor survival (PubMed:28813417, PubMed:28813410). The interaction with PDCD1/PD-1 inhibits cytotoxic T lymphocytes (CTLs) effector function (By similarity). The blockage of the PDCD1-mediated pathway results in the reversal of the exhausted T- cell phenotype and the normalization of the anti-tumor res
   4328..4900    +  misc_feature   IRES: internal ribosome entry site (IRES) of the encephalomyocarditis virus (EMCV)
   4909..5505    +  CDS            PuroR: puromycin N-acetyltransferase; pac from Streptomyces alboniger; confers resistance to puromycin
   5512..5605    +  ncRNA          5' miR-30a: sequence upstream of the 71-nt precursor of the human miR-30a microRNA (Zeng et al., 2002) miRNA
   5717..5829    +  ncRNA          3' miR-30a: sequence downstream of the 71-nt precursor of the human miR-30a microRNA (Zeng et al., 2002) miRNA
   5897..6485    +  misc_feature   WPRE: woodchuck hepatitis virus posttranscriptional regulatory element
   6502..6690    +  CDS            nef (fragment): NEF_HV1Z2 - Experimental evidence at protein level: Swiss-Prot protein existence level 1. Extracellular Nef protein targets CD4(+) T-lymphocytes for apoptosis by interacting with CXCR4 surface receptors. From Human immunodeficiency virus type 1 group M subtype D (isolate Z2/CDC-Z34) (HIV-1).
   6692..6925    +  LTR            3' LTR (ΔU3): self-inactivating 3' long terminal repeat (LTR) from HIV-1
   7032..7256    +  polyA_signal   bGH poly(A) signal: bovine growth hormone polyadenylation signal
   7260..7281    +  promoter       SV40 promoter (fragment): SV40 enhancer and early promoter
   7302..7730    +  rep_origin     f1 ori (sequence partly withheld): f1 bacteriophage origin of replication; arrow indicates direction of (+) strand synthesis
   7744..8073    +  promoter       SV40 promoter: SV40 enhancer and early promoter
   8122..9147    +  CDS            HygR: aminoglycoside phosphotransferase from E. coli; aph(4)-Ia; confers resistance to hygromycin
   9157..9282    +  CDS            ble (fragment): BLE_KLEPN - Experimental evidence at protein level: Swiss-Prot protein existence level 1. Binding protein with a strong affinity to the bleomycin family of antibiotics. Binds to CL990; an antimitotic-antibiotic compound. From Klebsiella pneumoniae.
   9277..9398    +  polyA_signal   SV40 poly(A) signal: SV40 polyadenylation signal
   9469..9491    -  protein_bind   lac operator (fragment): The lac repressor binds to the lac operator to inhibit transcription in E. coli. This inhibition can be relieved by adding lactose or isopropyl-β-D-thiogalactopyranoside (IPTG). lac repressor encoded by lacI
   9495..9525    -  promoter       lac promoter: promoter for the E. coli lac operon
   9540..9561    -  protein_bind   CAP binding site: CAP binding activates transcription in the presence of cAMP. E. coli catabolite activator protein
   9574..9666    -  CDS            lacI (fragment): lac repressor; lacI; The lac repressor binds to the lac operator to inhibit transcription in E. coli. This inhibition can be relieved by adding lactose or isopropyl-β-D-thiogalactopyranoside (IPTG).
   9849..10437   -  rep_origin     ori: high-copy-number ColE1/pMB1/pBR322/pUC origin of replication
  10608..11468   -  CDS            AmpR: β-lactamase; bla; confers resistance to ampicillin, carbenicillin, and related antibiotics
  11469..11573   -  promoter       AmpR promoter: bla
  11621..11755   +  polyA_signal   SV40 poly(A) signal: SV40 polyadenylation signal
  11922..329     +  CDS            nef (fragment) (across the origin): NEF_HV1BR - Experimental evidence at protein level: Swiss-Prot protein existence level 1. Extracellular Nef protein targets CD4(+) T-lymphocytes for apoptosis by interacting with CXCR4 surface receptors (PubMed:14990729). From Human immunodeficiency virus type 1 group M subtype B (isolate BRU/LAI) (HIV-1).
>Addgene plasmid #121486 | pGIPz-PD-L1 WT | addgene full sequence | sequence record 268081 | Addgene NGS Result
TGGAAGGGCTAATTCACTCCCAAAGAAGACAAGATATCCTTGATCTGTGGATCTACCACACACAAGGCTA
CTTCCCTGATTAGCAGAACTACACACCAGGGCCAGGGGTCAGATATCCACTGACCTTTGGATGGTGCTAC
AAGCTAGTACCAGTTGAGCCAGATAAGGTAGAAGAGGCCAATAAAGGAGAGAACACCAGCTTGTTACACC
CTGTGAGCCTGCATGGGATGGATGACCCGGAGAGAGAAGTGTTAGAGTGGAGGTTTGACAGCCGCCTAGC
ATTTCATCACGTGGCCCGAGAGCTGCATCCGGAGTACTTCAAGAACTGCTGATATCGAGCTTGCTACAAG
GGACTTTCCGCTGGGGACTTTCCAGGGAGGCGTGGCCTGGGCGGGACTGGGGAGTGGCGAGCCCTCAGAT
CCTGCATATAAGCAGCTGCTTTTTGCCTGTACTGGGTCTCTCTGGTTAGACCAGATCTGAGCCTGGGAGC
TCTCTGGCTAACTAGGGAACCCACTGCTTAAGCCTCAATAAAGCTTGCCTTGAGTGCTTCAAGTAGTGTG
TGCCCGTCTGTTGTGTGACTCTGGTAACTAGAGATCCCTCAGACCCTTTTAGTCAGTGTGGAAAATCTCT
AGCAGTGGCGCCCGAACAGGGACTTGAAAGCGAAAGGGAAACCAGAGGAGCTCTCTCGACGCAGGACTCG
GCTTGCTGAAGCGCGCACGGCAAGAGGCGAGGGGCGGCGACTGGTGAGTACGCCAAAAATTTTGACTAGC
GGAGGCTAGAAGGAGAGAGATGGGTGCGAGAGCGTCAGTATTAAGCGGGGGAGAATTAGATCGCGATGGG
AAAAAATTCGGTTAAGGCCAGGGGGAAAGAAAAAATATAAATTAAAACATATAGTATGGGCAAGCAGGGA
GCTAGAACGATTCGCAGTTAATCCTGGCCTGTTAGAAACATCAGAAGGCTGTAGACAAATACTGGGACAG
CTACAACCATCCCTTCAGACAGGATCAGAAGAACTTAGATCATTATATAATACAGTAGCAACCCTCTATT
GTGTGCATCAAAGGATAGAGATAAAAGACACCAAGGAAGCTTTAGACAAGATAGAGGAAGAGCAAAACAA
AAGTAAGACCACCGCACAGCAAGCGGCCGGCCGCTGATCTTCAGACCTGGAGGAGGAGATATGAGGGACA
ATTGGAGAAGTGAATTATATAAATATAAAGTAGTAAAAATTGAACCATTAGGAGTAGCACCCACCAAGGC
AAAGAGAAGAGTGGTGCAGAGAGAAAAAAGAGCAGTGGGAATAGGAGCTTTGTTCCTTGGGTTCTTGGGA
GCAGCAGGAAGCACTATGGGCGCAGCGTCAATGACGCTGACGGTACAGGCCAGACAATTATTGTCTGGTA
TAGTGCAGCAGCAGAACAATTTGCTGAGGGCTATTGAGGCGCAACAGCATCTGTTGCAACTCACAGTCTG
GGGCATCAAGCAGCTCCAGGCAAGAATCCTGGCTGTGGAAAGATACCTAAAGGATCAACAGCTCCTGGGG
ATTTGGGGTTGCTCTGGAAAACTCATTTGCACCACTGCTGTGCCTTGGAATGCTAGTTGGAGTAATAAAT
CTCTGGAACAGATTTGGAATCACACGACCTGGATGGAGTGGGACAGAGAAATTAACAATTACACAAGCTT
AATACACTCCTTAATTGAAGAATCGCAAAACCAGCAAGAAAAGAATGAACAAGAATTATTGGAATTAGAT
AAATGGGCAAGTTTGTGGAATTGGTTTAACATAACAAATTGGCTGTGGTATATAAAATTATTCATAATGA
TAGTAGGAGGCTTGGTAGGTTTAAGAATAGTTTTTGCTGTACTTTCTATAGTGAATAGAGTTAGGCAGGG
ATATTCACCATTATCGTTTCAGACCCACCTCCCAACCCCGAGGGGACCCGACAGGCCCGAAGGAATAGAA
GAAGAAGGTGGAGAGAGAGACAGAGACAGATCCATTCGATTAGTGAACGGATCGGCACTGCGTGCGCCAA
TTCTGCAGACAAATGGCAGTATTCATCCACAATTTTAAAAGAAAAGGGGGGATTGGGGGGTACAGTGCAG
GGGAAAGAATAGTAGACATAATAGCAACAGACATACAAACTAAAGAATTACAAAAACAAATTACAAAAAT
TCAAAATTTTCGGGTTTATTACAGGGACAGCAGAGATCCAGTTTGGTTAGTACCGGGCCCGCTCTAGTCC
GGAATCAGTCCTGCTCCTCGGCCACGAAGTGCACGCAGTTGCCGGCCGGGTCGCGCAGGGCGAACTCCCG
CCCCCACGGCTGCTCGCCGATCTCGGTCATGGCCGGCCCGGAGGCGTCCCGGAAGTTCGTGGACACGACC
TCCGACCACTCGGCGTACAGCTCGTCCAGGCCGCGCACCCACACCCAGGCCAGGGTGTTGTCCGGCACCA
CCTGGTCCTGGACCGCGCTGATGAACAGGGTCACGTCGTCCCGGACCACACCGGCGAAGTCGTCCTCCAC
GAAGTCCCGGGAGAACCCGAGCCGGTCGGTCCAGAACTCGACCGCTCCGGCGACGTCGCGCGCGGTGAGC
ACCGGAACGGCACTGGTCAACTTGGCCATGGTGGCCCTCCTATAGTGAGTCGTATTATACTATGCCGATA
TACTATGCCGATGATTAATTGTCAACACGTGCTGCAGGTCCGAGGTTCTAGACGTATTACCGCCATGCAT
TAGTTATTAATAGTAATCAATTACGGGGTCATTAGTTCATAGCCCATATATGGAGTTCCGCGTTACATAA
CTTACGGTAAATGGCCCGCCTGGCTGACCGCCCAACGACCCCCGCCCATTGACGTCAATAATGACGTATG
TTCCCATAGTAACGCCAATAGGGACTTTCCATTGACGTCAATGGGTGGAGTATTTACGGTAAACTGCCCA
CTTGGCAGTACATCAAGTGTATCATATGCCAAGTACGCCCCCTATTGACGTCAATGACGGTAAATGGCCC
GCCTGGCATTATGCCCAGTACATGACCTTATGGGACTTTCCTACTTGGCAGTACATCTACGTATTAGTCA
TCGCTATTACCATGGTGATGCGGTTTTGGCAGTACATCAATGGGCGTGGATAGCGGTTTGACTCACGGGG
ATTTCCAAGTCTCCACCCCATTGACGTCAATGGGAGTTTGTTTTGGCACCAAAATCAACGGGACTTTCCA
AAATGTCGTAACAACTCCGCCCCATTGACGCAAATGGGCGGTAGGCGTGTACGGTGGGAGGTCTATATAA
GCAGAGCTCGTTTAGTGAACCGTCAGATCGCCTGGAGACGCCATCCACGCTGTTTTGACCTCCATAGAAG
ACACCGACTCTACTAGAGGATCTGCCACCATCGATATGAGGATATTTGCTGTCTTTATATTCATGACCTA
CTGGCATTTGCTGAACGCATTTACTGTCACGGTTCCCAAGGACCTATATGTGGTAGAGTATGGTAGCAAT
ATGACAATTGAATGCAAATTCCCAGTAGAAAAACAATTAGACCTGGCTGCACTAATTGTCTATTGGGAAA
TGGAGGATAAGAACATTATTCAATTTGTGCATGGAGAGGAAGACCTGAAGGTTCAGCATAGTAGCTACAG
ACAGAGGGCCCGGCTGTTGAAGGACCAGCTCTCCCTGGGAAATGCTGCACTTCAGATCACAGATGTGAAA
TTGCAGGATGCAGGGGTGTACCGCTGCATGATCAGCTATGGTGGTGCCGACTACAAGCGAATTACTGTGA
AAGTCAATGCCCCATACAACAAAATCAACCAAAGAATTTTGGTTGTGGATCCAGTCACCTCTGAACATGA
ACTGACATGTCAGGCTGAGGGCTACCCCAAGGCCGAAGTCATCTGGACAAGCAGTGACCATCAAGTCCTG
AGTGGTAAGACCACCACCACCAATTCCAAGAGAGAGGAGAAGCTTTTCAATGTGACCAGCACACTGAGAA
TCAACACAACAACTAATGAGATTTTCTACTGCACTTTTAGGAGATTAGATCCTGAGGAAAACCATACAGC
TGAATTGGTCATCCCAGAACTACCTCTGGCACATCCTCCAAATGAAAGGACTCACTTGGTAATTCTGGGA
GCCATCTTATTATGCCTTGGTGTAGCACTGACATTCATCTTCCGTTTAAGAAAAGGGAGAATGATGGATG
TGAAAAAATGTGGCATCCAAGATACAAACTCAAAGAAGCAAAGTGATACACATTTGGAGGAGACGGACTA
CAAAGACGATGACGACAAGTGAGCTAGCTAATGTACAAGTAGCGGCCGCAAATTCCGCCCCTCTCCCTCC
CCCCCCCCTAACGTTACTGGCCGAAGCCGCTTGGAATAAGGCCGGTGTGCGTTTGTCTATATGTTATTTT
CCACCATATTGCCGTCTTTTGGCAATGTGAGGGCCCGGAAACCTGGCCCTGTCTTCTTGACGAGCATTCC
TAGGGGTCTTTCCCCTCTCGCCAAAGGAATGCAAGGTCTGTTGAATGTCGTGAAGGAAGCAGTTCCTCTG
GAAGCTTCTTGAAGACAAACAACGTCTGTAGCGACCCTTTGCAGGCAGCGGAACCCCCCACCTGGCGACA
GGTGCCTCTGCGGCCAAAAGCCACGTGTATAAGATACACCTGCAAAGGCGGCACAACCCCAGTGCCACGT
TGTGAGTTGGATAGTTGTGGAAAGAGTCAAATGGCTCTCCTCAAGCGTATTCAACAAGGGGCTGAAGGAT
GCCCAGAAGGTACCCCATTGTATGGGATCTGATCTGGGGCCTCGGTGCACATGCTTTACATGTGTTTAGT
CGAGGTTAAAAAAACGTCTAGGCCCCCCGAACCACGGGGACGTGGTTTTCCTTTGAAAAACACGATAATA
CCATGGCCACCGAGTACAAGCCCACGGTGCGCCTCGCCACCCGCGACGACGTCCCCCGGGCCGTACGCAC
CCTCGCCGCCGCGTTCGCCGACTACCCCGCCACGCGCCACACCGTCGACCCGGACCGCCACATCGAGCGG
GTCACCGAGCTGCAAGAACTCTTCCTCACGCGCGTCGGGCTCGACATCGGCAAGGTGTGGGTCGCGGACG
ACGGCGCCGCGGTGGCGGTCTGGACCACGCCGGAGAGCGTCGAAGCGGGGGCGGTGTTCGCCGAGATCGG
CTCGCGCATGGCCGAGTTGAGCGGTTCCCGGCTGGCCGCGCAGCAACAGATGGAAGGCCTCCTGGCGCCG
CACCGGCCCAAGGAGCCCGCGTGGTTCCTGGCCACCGTCGGCGTCTCGCCCGACCACCAGGGCAAGGGTC
TGGGCAGCGCCGTCGTGCTCCCCGGAGTGGAGGCGGCCGAGCGCGCTGGGGTGCCCGCCTTCCTGGAGAC
CTCCGCGCCCCGCAACCTCCCCTTCTACGAGCGGCTCGGCTTCACCGTCACCGCCGACGTCGAGGTGCCC
GAAGGACCGCGCACCTGGTGCATGACCCGCAAGCCCGGTGCCTGAGTTTGTTTGAATGAGGCTTCAGTAC
TTTACAGAATCGTTGCCTGCACATCTTGGAAACACTTGCTGGGATTACTTCTTCAGGTTAACCCAACAGA
AGGCTCGAGAAGGTATATTGCTGTTGACAGTGAGCGCATGAAGAAAGATGGAGTCAAATAGTGAAGCCAC
AGATGTATTTGACTCCATCTTTCTTCATTTGCCTACTGCCTCGGAATTCAAGGGGCTACTTTAGGAGCAA
TTATCTTGTTTACTAAAACTGAATACCTTGCTATCTCTTTGATACATTTTTACAAAGCTGAATTAAAATG
GTATAAATTAAATCACTTTTTTGGCCGGCCAACTTGCAGTACACCGGACCACGACCCTAGGATCGACGCG
GACACGCGTCTGGAACAATCAACCTCTGGATTACAAAATTTGTGAAAGATTGACTGGTATTCTTAACTAT
GTTGCTCCTTTTACGCTATGTGGATACGCTGCTTTAATGCCTTTGTATCATGCTATTGCTTCCCGTATGG
CTTTCATTTTCTCCTCCTTGTATAAATCCTGGTTGCTGTCTCTTTATGAGGAGTTGTGGCCCGTTGTCAG
GCAACGTGGCGTGGTGTGCACTGTGTTTGCTGACGCAACCCCCACTGGTTGGGGCATTGCCACCACCTGT
CAGCTCCTTTCCGGGACTTTCGCTTTCCCCCTCCCTATTGCCACGGCGGAACTCATCGCCGCCTGCCTTG
CCCGCTGCTGGACAGGGGCTCGGCTGTTGGGCACTGACAATTCCGTGGTGTTGTCGGGGAAGCTGACGTC
CTTTCCATGGCTGCTCGCCTGTGTTGCCACCTGGATTCTGCGCGGGACGTCCTTCTGCTACGTCCCTTCG
GCCCTCAATCCAGCGGACCTTCCTTCCCGCGGCCTGCTGCCGGCTCTGCGGCCTCTTCCGCGTCTTCGCC
TTCGCCCTCAGACGAGTCGGATCTCCCTTTGGGCCGCCTCCCCGCCTGGAATTAATTCTGCAGTCGAGAC
CTAGAAAAACATGGAGCAATCACAAGTAGCAATACAGCAGCTACCAATGCTGATTGTGCCTGGCTAGAAG
CACAAGAGGAGGAGGAGGTGGGTTTTCCAGTCACACCTCAGGTACCTTTAAGACCAATGACTTACAAGGC
AGCTGTAGATCTTAGCCACTTTTTAAAAGAAAAGAGGGGACTGGAAGGGCTAATTCACTCCCAACGAAGA
CAAGATCTGCTTTTTGCTTGTACTGGGTCTCTCTGGTTAGACCAGATCTGAGCCTGGGAGCTCTCTGGCT
AACTAGGGAACCCACTGCTTAAGCCTCAATAAAGCTTGCCTTGAGTGCTTCAAGTAGTGTGTGCCCGTCT
GTTGTGTGACTCTGGTAACTAGAGATCCCTCAGACCCTTTTAGTCAGTGTGGAAAATCTCTAGCAGTAGT
AGTTCATGTCATCTTATTATTCAGTATTTATAACTTGCAAAGAAATGAATATCAGAGAGTGAGAGGCCTT
GACATTGTTTAAACCCGCTGATCAGCCTCGACTGTGCCTTCTAGTTGCCAGCCATCTGTTGTTTGCCCCT
CCCCCGTGCCTTCCTTGACCCTGGAAGGTGCCACTCCCACTGTCCTTTCCTAATAAAATGAGGAAATTGC
ATCGCATTGTCTGAGTAGGTGTCATTCTATTCTGGGGGGTGGGGTGGGGCAGGACAGCAAGGGGGAGGAT
TGGGAAGACAATAGCAGGCATGCTGGGGATGCGGTGGGCTCTATGGCTTCTGAGGCGGAAAGAACCAGCT
GGGGCTCTAGGGGGTATCCCC
[124 nt withheld, positions 7302-7425]
C
[91 nt withheld, positions 7427-7517]
A
[49 nt withheld, positions 7519-7567]
CCTTTGACGTTGGAGTCCACGTTCTTT
[37 nt withheld, positions 7595-7631]
ACCCTATCTCGGTCTATTCTTTTGATTTATAAGGGATTTTGCCGATTTCGGCCTATTGGTTAAAAAATGA
GCTGATTTAACAAAAATTTAACGCGAATTAATTCTGTGGAATGTGTGTCAGTTAGGGTGTGGAAAGTCCC
CAGGCTCCCCAGCAGGCAGAAGTATGCAAAGCATGCATCTCAATTAGTCAGCAACCAGGTGTGGAAAGTC
CCCAGGCTCCCCAGCAGGCAGAAGTATGCAAAGCATGCATCTCAATTAGTCAGCAACCATAGTCCCGCCC
CTAACTCCGCCCATCCCGCCCCTAACTCCGCCCAGTTCCGCCCATTCTCCGCCCCATGGCTGACTAATTT
TTTTTATTTATGCAGAGGCCGAGGCCGCCTCTGCCTCTGAGCTATTCCAGAAGTAGTGAGGAGGCTTTTT
TGGAGGCCTAGGCTTTTGCAAAAAGCTCCCGGGAGCTTGTATATCCATTTTCGGATCTGATCAGCACGTG
ATGAAAAAGCCTGAACTCACCGCGACGTCTGTCGAGAAGTTTCTGATCGAAAAGTTCGACAGCGTCTCCG
ACCTGATGCAGCTCTCGGAGGGCGAAGAATCTCGTGCTTTCAGCTTCGATGTAGGAGGGCGTGGATATGT
CCTGCGGGTAAATAGCTGCGCCGATGGTTTCTACAAAGATCGTTATGTTTATCGGCACTTTGCATCGGCC
GCGCTCCCGATTCCGGAAGTGCTTGACATTGGGGAATTCAGCGAGAGCCTGACCTATTGCATCTCCCGCC
GTGCACAGGGTGTCACGTTGCAAGACCTGCCTGAAACCGAACTGCCCGCTGTTCTGCAGCCGGTCGCGGA
GGCCATGGATGCGATCGCTGCGGCCGATCTTAGCCAGACGAGCGGGTTCGGCCCATTCGGACCGCAAGGA
ATCGGTCAATACACTACATGGCGTGATTTCATATGCGCGATTGCTGATCCCCATGTGTATCACTGGCAAA
CTGTGATGGACGACACCGTCAGTGCGTCCGTCGCGCAGGCTCTCGATGAGCTGATGCTTTGGGCCGAGGA
CTGCCCCGAAGTCCGGCACCTCGTGCACGCGGATTTCGGCTCCAACAATGTCCTGACGGACAATGGCCGC
ATAACAGCGGTCATTGACTGGAGCGAGGCGATGTTCGGGGATTCCCAATACGAGGTCGCCAACATCTTCT
TCTGGAGGCCGTGGTTGGCTTGTATGGAGCAGCAGACGCGCTACTTCGAGCGGAGGCATCCGGAGCTTGC
AGGATCGCCGCGGCTCCGGGCGTATATGCTCCGCATTGGTCTTGACCAACTCTATCAGAGCTTGGTTGAC
GGCAATTTCGATGATGCAGCTTGGGCGCAGGGTCGATGCGACGCAATCGTCCGATCCGGAGCCGGGACTG
TCGGGCGTACACAAATCGCCCGCAGAAGCGCGGCCGTCTGGACCGATGGCTGTGTAGAAGTACTCGCCGA
TAGTGGAAACCGACGCCCCAGCACTCGTCCGAGGGCAAAGGAATAGCACGTGCTACGAGATTTCGATTCC
ACCGCCGCCTTCTATGAAAGGTTGGGCTTCGGAATCGTTTTCCGGGACGCCGGCTGGATGATCCTCCAGC
GCGGGGATCTCATGCTGGAGTTCTTCGCCCACCCCAACTTGTTTATTGCAGCTTATAATGGTTACAAATA
AAGCAATAGCATCACAAATTTCACAAATAAAGCATTTTTTTCACTGCATTCTAGTTGTGGTTTGTCCAAA
CTCATCAATGTATCTTATCATGTCTGTATACCGTCGACCTCTAGCTAGAGCTTGGCGTAATCATGGTCAT
AGCTGTTTCCTGTGTGAAATTGTTATCCGCTCACAATTCCACACAACATACGAGCCGGAAGCATAAAGTG
TAAAGCCTGGGGTGCCTAATGAGTGAGCTAACTCACATTAATTGCGTTGCGCTCACTGCCCGCTTTCCAG
TCGGGAAACCTGTCGTGCCAGCTGCATTAATGAATCGGCCAACGCGCGGGGAGAGGCGGTTTGCGTATTG
GGCGCTCTTCCGCTTCCTCGCTCACTGACTCGCTGCGCTCGGTCGTTCGGCTGCGGCGAGCGGTATCAGC
TCACTCAAAGGCGGTAATACGGTTATCCACAGAATCAGGGGATAACGCAGGAAAGAACATGTGAGCAAAA
GGCCAGCAAAAGGCCAGGAACCGTAAAAAGGCCGCGTTGCTGGCGTTTTTCCATAGGCTCCGCCCCCCTG
ACGAGCATCACAAAAATCGACGCTCAAGTCAGAGGTGGCGAAACCCGACAGGACTATAAAGATACCAGGC
GTTTCCCCCTGGAAGCTCCCTCGTGCGCTCTCCTGTTCCGACCCTGCCGCTTACCGGATACCTGTCCGCC
TTTCTCCCTTCGGGAAGCGTGGCGCTTTCTCATAGCTCACGCTGTAGGTATCTCAGTTCGGTGTAGGTCG
TTCGCTCCAAGCTGGGCTGTGTGCACGAACCCCCCGTTCAGCCCGACCGCTGCGCCTTATCCGGTAACTA
TCGTCTTGAGTCCAACCCGGTAAGACACGACTTATCGCCACTGGCAGCAGCCACTGGTAACAGGATTAGC
AGAGCGAGGTATGTAGGCGGTGCTACAGAGTTCTTGAAGTGGTGGCCTAACTACGGCTACACTAGAAGAA
CAGTATTTGGTATCTGCGCTCTGCTGAAGCCAGTTACCTTCGGAAAAAGAGTTGGTAGCTCTTGATCCGG
CAAACAAACCACCGCTGGTAGCGGTGGTTTTTTTGTTTGCAAGCAGCAGATTACGCGCAGAAAAAAAGGA
TCTCAAGAAGATCCTTTGATCTTTTCTACGGGGTCTGACGCTCAGTGGAACGAAAACTCACGTTAAGGGA
TTTTGGTCATGAGATTATCAAAAAGGATCTTCACCTAGATCCTTTTAAATTAAAAATGAAGTTTTAAATC
AATCTAAAGTATATATGAGTAAACTTGGTCTGACAGTTACCAATGCTTAATCAGTGAGGCACCTATCTCA
GCGATCTGTCTATTTCGTTCATCCATAGTTGCCTGACTCCCCGTCGTGTAGATAACTACGATACGGGAGG
GCTTACCATCTGGCCCCAGTGCTGCAATGATACCGCGAGACCCACGCTCACCGGCTCCAGATTTATCAGC
AATAAACCAGCCAGCCGGAAGGGCCGAGCGCAGAAGTGGTCCTGCAACTTTATCCGCCTCCATCCAGTCT
ATTAATTGTTGCCGGGAAGCTAGAGTAAGTAGTTCGCCAGTTAATAGTTTGCGCAACGTTGTTGCCATTG
CTACAGGCATCGTGGTGTCACGCTCGTCGTTTGGTATGGCTTCATTCAGCTCCGGTTCCCAACGATCAAG
GCGAGTTACATGATCCCCCATGTTGTGCAAAAAAGCGGTTAGCTCCTTCGGTCCTCCGATCGTTGTCAGA
AGTAAGTTGGCCGCAGTGTTATCACTCATGGTTATGGCAGCACTGCATAATTCTCTTACTGTCATGCCAT
CCGTAAGATGCTTTTCTGTGACTGGTGAGTACTCAACCAAGTCATTCTGAGAATAGTGTATGCGGCGACC
GAGTTGCTCTTGCCCGGCGTCAATACGGGATAATACCGCGCCACATAGCAGAACTTTAAAAGTGCTCATC
ATTGGAAAACGTTCTTCGGGGCGAAAACTCTCAAGGATCTTACCGCTGTTGAGATCCAGTTCGATGTAAC
CCACTCGTGCACCCAACTGATCTTCAGCATCTTTTACTTTCACCAGCGTTTCTGGGTGAGCAAAAACAGG
AAGGCAAAATGCCGCAAAAAAGGGAATAAGGGCGACACGGAAATGTTGAATACTCATACTCTTCCTTTTT
CAATATTATTGAAGCATTTATCAGGGTTATTGTCTCATGAGCGGATACATATTTGAATGTATTTAGAAAA
ATAAACAAATAGGGGTTCCGCGCACATTTCCCCGAAAAGTGCCACCTGACGTCGACGGATCGGGAGATCA
ACTTGTTTATTGCAGCTTATAATGGTTACAAATAAAGCAATAGCATCACAAATTTCACAAATAAAGCATT
TTTTTCACTGCATTCTAGTTGTGGTTTGTCCAAACTCATCAATGTATCTTATCATGTCTGGATCAACTGG
ATAACTCAAGCTAACCAAAATCATCCCAAACTTCCCACCCCATACCCTATTACCACTGCCAATTACCTGT
GGTTTCATTTACTCTAAACCTGTGATTCCTCTGAATTATTTTCATTTTAAAGAAATTGTATTTGTTAAAT
ATGTACTACAAACTTAGTAGT
